Addgene plasmid #60685: M26I DJ-1 TEV site pET15b
Purpose: Recombinant protein expression of Park7
Depositing lab: Mark Wilson. Depositing organization: University of Nebraska at Lincoln. Publication: Transient sampling of aggregation-prone conformations causes pathogenic instability of a parkinsonian mutant of DJ-1 at physiological temperature. Milkovic NM, Catazaro J, Lin J, Halouska S, Kizziah JL, Basiaga S, Cerny RL, Powers R, Wilson MA. Protein Sci. 2015 Oct;24(10):1671-85. doi: 10.1002/pro.2762. Epub 2015 Aug 17. PubMed 26234586.
Backbone
  Vector backbone: pET15b
  Backbone manufacturer: Novagen
  Total vector size (bp): 5708
  Vector type: Bacterial Expression
Growth in bacteria
  Bacterial resistance: Ampicillin, 100 μg/mL
  Growth temperature: 37°C
  Growth strain: DH5alpha
  Copy number: High Copy
Gene/Insert
  Gene/Insert name: M26I DJ-1 (alt name: PARK 7)
  Species: H. sapiens (human)
  Mutation: M26I and TEV site was inserted (see comments below).
  Entrez Gene: PARK7 (a.k.a. DJ-1, DJ1, GATD2, HEL-S-67p)
  Promoter: T7
  Tag / fusion protein: 6xHis (N terminal on backbone)
  Cloning method: Restriction Enzyme; 5′ cloning site NdeI (not destroyed); 3′ cloning site XhoI (not destroyed)
  Sequencing primers: 5′ T7; 3′ T7term
Terms and licenses: Academic/Nonprofit Terms; Industry Terms: Not Available to Industry
Depositor comments: This construct contains a Tobacco etch virus (TEV) protease recognition sequence (ENLYFQS) after the Thrombin recognition site, and just before DJ-1. (Ex. LVPRGSHMENLYFQSASKRAL......) with the TEV site italicized. Internal NdeI site of human DJ-1 eliminated by silent mutation (198A->T).
How to cite: M26I DJ-1 TEV site pET15b was a gift from Mark Wilson (Addgene plasmid # 60685 ; http://n2t.net/addgene:60685 ; RRID:Addgene_60685)
