[The description below was written by a language model from this plasmid's Addgene catalogue record.]
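Description:
M26I DJ-1 TEV site pET15b is a bacterial expression plasmid built on the Novagen pET15b backbone for producing a mutant form of human DJ-1 (PARK7) as a recombinant protein in E. coli. The record lists a total vector size of 5708 bp, ampicillin selection and high-copy propagation in a cloning strain. No feature table is provided, so the origin of replication and other backbone elements are not itemised. As is standard for the pET system, expression from the T7 promoter requires a host that supplies T7 RNA polymerase, although the record does not name an expression strain.

The human DJ-1 coding sequence was inserted between the NdeI and XhoI sites, both of which are retained. This places it in frame with the backbone-encoded N-terminal 6xHis tag and thrombin cleavage site. A tobacco etch virus (TEV) protease recognition sequence has been added after the thrombin site and immediately upstream of DJ-1, so the affinity tag can be removed with TEV protease following purification. The insert carries the M26I substitution, which the associated publication describes as a parkinsonian mutant of DJ-1. An internal NdeI site in the gene was eliminated by a silent nucleotide change, presumably to allow NdeI-based cloning.

The stated purpose is recombinant expression of Park7. The linked study examined the conformational instability and aggregation-prone behaviour of a parkinsonian DJ-1 mutant at physiological temperature, which suggests the plasmid is used to make purified protein for biophysical and structural work.
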