>Addgene plasmid #60685 | M26I DJ-1 TEV site pET15b | addgene partial sequence | sequence record 98445 | T7 5'-TAATACGACTCACTATAGGG-3'
AAGAAGGAGATATACCATGGGCAGCAGCCATCATCATCATCATCACAGCAGCGGCCTGGTGCCGCGCGGC
AGCCATATGGAAAACCTGTATTTTCAGTCTGCTTCCAAAAGAGCTCTGGTCATCCTGGCTAAAGGAGCAG
AGGAAATGGAGACGGTCATCCCTGTAGATGTCATCAGGCGAGCTGGGATTAAGGTCACCGTTGCAGGCCT
GGCTGGAAAAGACCCAGTACAGTGTAGCCGTGATGTGGTCATTTGTCCTGATGCCAGCCTTGAAGATGCA
AAAAAAGAGGGACCTTATGATGGGGTGGTTCTACCAGGAGGTAATCTGGGCGCACAGAATTTATCTGAGT
CTGCTGCTGTGAAGGAGATACTGAAGGAGCAGGAAAACCGGAAGGGCCTGATAGCCGCCATCTGTGCAGG
TCCTACTGCTCTGTTGGCTCATGAAATAGGTTTTGGAAGTAAAGTTACAACACACCCTCTTGCTAAAGAC
AAAATGATGAATGGAGGTCATTACACCTACTCTGAGAATCGTGTGGAAAAAGACGGCCTGATTCTTACAA
GCCGGGGGCCTGGGACCAGCTTCGAGTTTGCGCTTGCAATTGTTGAAAGCCCTGAA
