>Addgene plasmid #60685 | M26I DJ-1 TEV site pET15b | addgene partial sequence | sequence record 98447 | T7term 5'-GCTAGTTATTGCTCAGCGG-3'
CTTTGTTAGCAGCCGGATCCTCGAGCTAGTCTTTAAGAACAAGTGGAGCCTTCACTTGAGCCGCCACCTC
CTTGCCATTCAGGGCTTCAACAATTGCAAGCGCAAACTCGAAGCTGGTCCCAGGCCCCCGGCTTGTAAGA
ATCAGGCCGTCTTTTTCCACACGATTCTCAGAGTAGGTGTAATGACCTCCATTCATCATTTTGTCTTTAG
CAAGAGGGTGTGTTGTAACTTTACTTCCAAAACCTATTTCATGAGCCAACAGAGCAGTAGGACCTGCACA
GATGGCGGCTATCAGGCCCTTCCGGTTTTCCTGCTCCTTCAGTATCTCCTTCACAGCAGCAGACTCAGAT
AAATTCTGTGCGCCCAGATTACCTCCTGGTAGAACCACCACATCATAAGGTCCCTCTTTTTTTGCATCTT
CAAGGCTGGCATCAGGACAAATGACCACATCACGGCTACACTGTACTGGGTCTTTTCCAGCCAGGCCTGC
AACGGTGACCTTAATCCCAGCTCGCCTGATGACATCTACAGGGATGACCGTCTCCATTTCCTCTGCTCCT
TTAGCCAGGATGACCAGAGCTCTTTTGGAAGCAGACTGAAAATACAGGTTTTCCATATGGCTGCCGCGCG
GCACCAGGCCGCTGCTGTGATGATGATGATGATGGCTGCTGCCCATGGTATATCTCCTTC
